Addgene plasmid #106151: pCfB6364
Purpose: EasyCloneYALI system-based yeast integrative vector expressing Cas9 carrying D-serine marker, integration into Yarrowia lipolytica ku70 locus, amp resistance
Depositing lab: Irina Borodina. Depositing organization: Danmarks Tekniske Universitet. Publication: EasyCloneYALI: CRISPR/Cas9-Based Synthetic Toolbox for Engineering of the Yeast Yarrowia lipolytica. Holkenbrink C, Dam MI, Kildegaard KR, Beder J, Dahlin J, Domenech Belda D, Borodina I. Biotechnol J. 2018 Jan 29. doi: 10.1002/biot.201700543. PubMed 29377615.
Backbone
  Vector backbone: Unknown
  Vector type: Yeast Expression
  Selectable markers: D-serine marker; enables growth on D-serine
Growth in bacteria
  Bacterial resistance: Ampicillin, 100 μg/mL
  Growth temperature: 37°C
  Growth strain: DH5alpha
  Copy number: High Copy
Gene/Insert
  Gene/Insert name: Cas9
  Cloning method: Unknown
Terms and licenses: Academic/Nonprofit Terms; Industry Terms: Not Available to Industry
Depositor comments: Selectable marker: D-serine marker; enables growth on D-serine
How to cite: pCfB6364 was a gift from Irina Borodina (Addgene plasmid # 106151 ; http://n2t.net/addgene:106151 ; RRID:Addgene_106151)
