[The description below was written by a language model from this plasmid's Addgene catalogue record and pLannotate feature annotations shown in this document.]
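Description:
pCfB6364 is a 16.4 kb yeast integrative vector from the EasyCloneYALI CRISPR/Cas9 toolbox for engineering the oleaginous yeast Yarrowia lipolytica. It is designed to insert a Cas9 expression cassette into the ku70 locus of the host genome. In E. coli it is maintained as a high-copy plasmid through a ColE1/pUC-type origin and selected with ampicillin via the β-lactamase gene. The backbone is recorded as unknown. No yeast replication origin is annotated, consistent with a construct that persists in yeast only after chromosomal integration.

The main payload is the Streptococcus pyogenes cas9 coding sequence, followed by a short segment matching the Y. lipolytica XPR2 gene, which may belong to a terminator region, although the record does not say so. The promoter driving Cas9 is neither stated nor annotated, and several kilobases upstream of the gene carry no annotation. Downstream lies the yeast selection cassette: E. coli dsdA, encoding D-serine deaminase, which allows transformants to grow on D-serine. Two loxP sites in the same orientation flank this marker, so Cre recombinase could in principle excise it after integration. The bacterial origin and AmpR region sit between two minimal FRT sites.

The ku70 homology arms are not explicitly annotated. Fragments scored as similar to S. cerevisiae HUL5 and MRPL33 are automated homology calls and more likely reflect Yarrowia-derived flanking or regulatory sequence. Since Ku70 functions in non-homologous end joining, integration at this locus would be expected to disrupt it. The resulting Cas9-expressing strain would favour homologous recombination and could serve as a host for guide-RNA-directed genome editing.
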