Features (pLannotate 1.2.2; 18 found; start..end, strand, type, name):
     32..65      -  protein_bind   FRT (minimal): supports FLP-mediated excision but not integration (Turan and Bode, 2011) FLP recombinase from the Saccharomyces cerevisiae 2μ plasmid
    109..149     -  terminator     rrnB T1 terminator (fragment): transcription terminator T1 from the E. coli rrnB gene
    151..266     -  ncRNA          5S rRNA: Accession: RF00001 - 5S ribosomal RNA
    297..321     +  CDS            KanR (fragment): aminoglycoside phosphotransferase; aph(3')-Ia; confers resistance to kanamycin
    351..447     +  promoter       AmpR promoter (fragment): bla
    450..1310    +  CDS            AmpR: β-lactamase; bla; confers resistance to ampicillin, carbenicillin, and related antibiotics
   1432..2020    +  rep_origin     ori: high-copy-number ColE1/pMB1/pBR322/pUC origin of replication
   2245..2262    +  terminator     rrnB T2 terminator (fragment): transcription terminator T2 from the E. coli rrnB gene
   2287..2306    -  CDS            lacZα (fragment): LacZα fragment of β-galactosidase; lacZ fragment
   2776..2809    +  protein_bind   FRT (minimal): supports FLP-mediated excision but not integration (Turan and Bode, 2011) FLP recombinase from the Saccharomyces cerevisiae 2μ plasmid
   5601..9704    +  CDS            cas9: CAS9_STRP1 - Also known as csn1 From Streptococcus pyogenes serotype M1.
   9741..9902    +  CDS            XPR2 (fragment): AEP_YARLI - Experimental evidence at protein level: Swiss-Prot protein existence level 1. Major secreted protein that belongs to the subtilisin family serine proteases. From Yarrowia lipolytica (strain CLIB 122 / E 150) (Yeast) (Candida lipolytica).
  10661..11095   -  CDS            HUL5 (fragment): HUL5_YEAST - Experimental evidence at protein level: Swiss-Prot protein existence level 1. Probable E3 ubiquitin-protein ligase which accepts ubiquitin from an E2 ubiquitin-conjugating enzyme in the form of a thioester and then directly transfers the ubiquitin to targeted substrates. Non essential. From Saccharomyces cerevisiae (strain ATCC 204508 / S288c) (Baker's yeast).
  11123..11156   -  protein_bind   loxP: Cre-mediated recombination occurs in the 8-bp core sequence (GCATACAT). Cre recombinase
  12089..13414   +  CDS            dsdA: SDHD_ECOLI - Experimental evidence at protein level: Swiss-Prot protein existence level 1. From Escherichia coli (strain K12).
  13915..14349   -  CDS            HUL5 (fragment): HUL5_YEAST - Experimental evidence at protein level: Swiss-Prot protein existence level 1. Probable E3 ubiquitin-protein ligase which accepts ubiquitin from an E2 ubiquitin-conjugating enzyme in the form of a thioester and then directly transfers the ubiquitin to targeted substrates. Non essential. From Saccharomyces cerevisiae (strain ATCC 204508 / S288c) (Baker's yeast).
  14355..14388   -  protein_bind   loxP: Cre-mediated recombination occurs in the 8-bp core sequence (GCATACAT). Cre recombinase
  14854..15087   +  CDS            MRPL33 (fragment): RM33_YEAST - Experimental evidence at protein level: Swiss-Prot protein existence level 1. Component of the mitochondrial ribosome (mitoribosome), a dedicated translation machinery responsible for the synthesis of mitochondrial genome-encoded proteins, including at least some of the essential transmembrane subunits of the mitochondrial respiratory chain. The mitoribosomes are attached to the mitochondrial inner membrane and translation products are cotranslationally integrated into the membrane. From Saccharomyces cerevisiae (strain ATCC 204508 / S288c) (Baker's yeast).
>Addgene plasmid #106151 | pCfB6364 | addgene full sequence | sequence record 217185 | Addgene NGS Result
CATTCGCGGCCGCATTTAAATCCCCACTTCAGAAGTTCCTATACTTTCTAGAGAATAGGAACTTCACTAT
AGAGTCGAATAAGGGCGACACCCCATAATTAGCCCGGGCGAAAGGCCCAGTCTTTCGACTGAGCCTTTCG
TTTTATTTGATGCCTGGCAGTTCCCTACTCTCGCATGGGGAGTCCCCACACTACCATCGGCGCTACGGCG
TTTCACTTCTGAGTTCGGCATGGGGTCAGGTGGGACCACCGCGCTACTGCCGCCAGGCAAACAAGGGGTG
TTATGAGCCATATTCAGGTATAAATGGGCTCGCGATAATGTTCAGAATTGGTTAATTGGTTGTAACACTG
ACCCCTATTTGTTTATTTTTCTAAATACATTCAAATATGTATCCGCTCATGAGACAATAACCCTGATAAA
TGCTTCAATAATATTGAAAAAGGAAGAATATGAGTATTCAACATTTCCGTGTCGCCCTTATTCCCTTTTT
TGCGGCATTTTGCCTTCCTGTTTTTGCTCACCCAGAAACGCTGGTGAAAGTAAAAGATGCTGAAGATCAG
TTGGGTGCACGAGTGGGTTACATCGAACTGGATCTCAACAGCGGTAAGATCCTTGAGAGTTTTCGCCCCG
AAGAACGTTTTCCAATGATGAGCACTTTTAAAGTTCTGCTATGTGGCGCGGTATTATCCCGTATTGACGC
CGGGCAAGAGCAACTCGGTCGCCGCATACACTATTCTCAGAATGACTTGGTTGAGTACTCACCAGTCACA
GAAAAGCATCTTACGGATGGCATGACAGTAAGAGAATTATGCAGTGCTGCCATAACCATGAGTGATAACA
CTGCGGCCAACTTACTTCTGACAACGATCGGAGGACCGAAGGAGCTAACCGCTTTTTTGCACAACATGGG
GGATCATGTAACTCGCCTTGATCGTTGGGAACCGGAGCTGAATGAAGCCATACCAAACGACGAGCGTGAC
ACCACGATGCCTGTAGCGATGGCAACAACGTTGCGCAAACTATTAACTGGCGAACTACTTACTCTAGCTT
CCCGGCAACAATTAATAGACTGGATGGAGGCGGATAAAGTTGCAGGACCACTTCTGCGCTCGGCCCTTCC
GGCTGGCTGGTTTATTGCTGATAAATCCGGAGCCGGTGAGCGTGGTTCTCGCGGTATCATCGCAGCGCTG
GGGCCAGATGGTAAGCCCTCCCGTATCGTAGTTATCTACACGACGGGGAGTCAGGCAACTATGGATGAAC
GAAATAGACAGATCGCTGAGATAGGTGCCTCACTGATTAAGCATTGGTAAGCAGAGCATTACGCTGACTT
GACGGGACGGCGCAAGCTCATGACCAAAATCCCTTAACGTGAGTTACGCGCGCGTCGTTCCACTGAGCGT
CAGACCCCGTAGAAAAGATCAAAGGATCTTCTTGAGATCCTTTTTTTCTGCGCGTAATCTGCTGCTTGCA
AACAAAAAAACCACCGCTACCAGCGGTGGTTTGTTTGCCGGATCAAGAGCTACCAACTCTTTTTCCGAAG
GTAACTGGCTTCAGCAGAGCGCAGATACCAAATACTGTTCTTCTAGTGTAGCCGTAGTTAGCCCACCACT
TCAAGAACTCTGTAGCACCGCCTACATACCTCGCTCTGCTAATCCTGTTACCAGTGGCTGCTGCCAGTGG
CGATAAGTCGTGTCTTACCGGGTTGGACTCAAGACGATAGTTACCGGATAAGGCGCAGCGGTCGGGCTGA
ACGGGGGGTTCGTGCACACAGCCCAGCTTGGAGCGAACGACCTACACCGAACTGAGATACCTACAGCGTG
AGCTATGAGAAAGCGCCACGCTTCCCGAAGGGAGAAAGGCGGACAGGTATCCGGTAAGCGGCAGGGTCGG
AACAGGAGAGCGCACGAGGGAGCTTCCAGGGGGAAACGCCTGGTATCTTTATAGTCCTGTCGGGTTTCGC
CACCTCTGACTTGAGCGTCGATTTTTGTGATGCTCGTCAGGGGGGCGGAGCCTATGGAAAAACGCCAGCA
ACGCGGCCTTTTTACGGTTCCTGGCCTTTTGCTGGCCTTTTGCTCACATGTTCTTTCCTGCGTTATCCCC
TGATTCTGTGGATAACCGTATTACCGCCTTTGAGTGAGCTGATACCGCTCGCCGCAGCCGAACGACCGAG
CGCAGCGAGTCAGTGAGCGAGGAAGCGGAAGGCGAGAGTAGGGAACTGCCAGGCATCAAACTAAGCAGAA
GGCCCCTGACGGATGGCCTTTTTGCGTTTCTACAAACTCTTTCTGTGTTGTAAAACGACGGCCAGTCTTA
AGCTCGGGCCCCCTGGGCGGTTCTGATAACGAGTAATCGTTAATCCGCAAATAACGTAAAAACCCGCTTC
GGCGGGTTTTTTTATGGGGGGAGTTTAGGGAAAGAGCATTTGTCAGAATATTTAAGGGCGCCTGTCACTT
TGCTTGATATATGAGAATTATTTAACCTTATAAATGAGAAAAAAGCAACGCACTTTAAATAAGATACGTT
GCTTTTTCGATTGATGAACACCTATAATTAAACTATTCATCTATTATTTATGATTTTTTGTATATACAAT
ATTTCTAGTTTGTTAAAGAGAATTAAGAAAATAAATCTCGAAAATAATAAAGGGAAAATCAGTTTTTGAT
ATCAAAATTATACATGTCAACGATAATACAAAATATAATACAAACTATAAGATGTTATCAGTATTTATTA
TGCATTTAGAATAAATTTTGTGTCGCCCTTATTCGACTCACTATAGAAGTTCCTATTCTCTAGAAAGTAT
AGGAACTTCACTTCATTTTATTTAAATTTGCGGCCGCGAATGCGTGCGATATGGTGTGCCAGGAGGTGGA
CGCAGAGAAATACAACTGGTGGAACGAGTTTCTCAGCAAACATGGGTACGACAGTGTCTTTAGCACATAC
GAGGGAAAGAACCATGGACTCATGTGTGCCTGGAAGAAGGACATGTTTGAATTTGAAAACAAACAGGCAA
TTGAGTACGACCATGTGATCATGGAGAACCTGCCTGTGCAGTTCAAGACCCGAAACACAGGTCTGATTGT
GCAGTTGAAACATGCTGTCACAGCCAAGACGATTATCGTGGCGACCACTCATCTGTTCTGGCATCCCATG
GGCTCATTTGAACGTACCAAACAAACTGCCATGTTGTTACGTGCATCTCAGAAGTACGTGGAGGATTTGG
ATGCCGAGAAGGGCACGAAATCCATTCTTGTGGTAGCTGGAGATTTCAACTCCACTCCCTGGGACGGTCC
CTACGTCGGAGCTACCATGCACAAGTTCGACGAGATTACGCGGCCCATTTTAAGTGCTTCTCTGCAGTAC
AAGTTCACTCGAAAGAGCAAGGAGCAAAAGGCTGCTGAAGCTGCAAAGGCAGACGCGATTGCAAAGGGAG
AACCTCTTCCTGAGGAGCCTGAACCCGAAGAAGACGAGGGGGATGGCGAGTTAGAAGCTCTAGGGGACGT
TGTCATTTCAGAGGAGGATGCAGAGGCCCACATTCAGACCCTTGAGAATGAATTCAGAAAGCTGCCTGTA
CTCAACTCTCTGTATGGCAGCTACACAGATGTTGTTCCTGAAGCCACCAAGGAGCCCGTTGGCAAGCACA
AGAAGGAGCCTCGCTTCAGTAACTGGGCCCACGCCTGGAGGGGTCTTTTGGACTACATTTTCGTTTCGTC
CAACAACAGCGATGAGGTCCAGGTCAAGAGTCTGTTGAAGATGCCCCTTGAGGAGGATATGGGGCCCGAG
CCCAGTGGTCAGCCTCGCATTGACATGTATCCTTCAGATCATCTTGCTATCATGGCTGAAGTTGAGCTGA
AGTGAACGACCAAGACTAAAGGGTGGCACATAAATGGACAAGGTATATAGAAACGTGATAAAGGAGGCCG
CAAAGGTTCTATTGGCTTAGTGCCGAGTTTGGTGGTCCATTGTTCACTTGATGGTATGTACTGTACTGTA
GCTACAATAGAGCAGTTGACGATATAGCCCTTTGTAGTGCTCTATAGACTATTGTGTGTCGTAACATTGG
AGTGCCAACCTACCTCTAGCAACACACTCATTCACAAGAGAGAAACGACACAGAAGCTGTTGTTAATCAG
GCAGCAGGTATTCCATTGCCCTTTGCTCTCGTTAAGTCATCTGATTTCACTCGCTACTTCTTACTGAGCA
AATACAACCCTCTTCATCGGTACATTATACAAAGTCATCCACCACTAGCCACTACTTTCGCCACCAAGAT
GGGCAAGAAGAACCGCTTCAAAAAGGTGAGTCGAGAACTTCATTTTGGCCGCAAGTTGGAGCAATCACCT
ACTCTCTCTCTCGACGGAGAGGCTCAATTGGAGCGGTTTGCTCGAAACCAGTGGTACCGCTACTTTGTGC
AGATTGAGGCCAAGTACCGAATGGTATCCAACGACGATGAGATCACGGCTGCCCACCAAACCATGATGTT
GCTTGGACAACCTGTTGGCATTTCCCTGGACTCCGAGCTCGGTCAGAAGATTGAGGCTGAGCTGCAGGGA
CAACGACAGGAACAGGAGGCGGACGCTCATCCAGTGGAAACTGTCAACCCGCCCAGAAGACCATGGAGAC
GGTCAAGAAAGGCGTAGCTACGGTGTAACTTGGGCCAAACCACGTGACAGTCACATGATTCACCGCTCAT
ACGACATCGCACAGACACCAGTATATAGATAATATATTTGTACTCTATCTTAATCTGAAAGAGGACTCAT
CCTCATATCGTTTGGAAGCAGCAGTCATACATGTTCTGAGATATGATGGTATCATTAATATTCGTTATTC
GTTTAGATGTGCCTCCCTAGACGTGCAACGCTTACGCAACTAACATGAATGAATACGATATACATCAAAG
ACTATGATACGCAGTATTGCACACTGTACGAGTAAGGGCACTAGCCACTGCACTCAAGTGAAACCGTTGC
CCGGGTACGAGTATGAGTATGTACAGTATGTTTAGTATTGTACTTGGACAATGCTTGTATCGTACATTCT
CAAGTGTCAAACATAAATATCCGTTGCTATATCCTCGCACCACCACGTAGCTCGCTATATCCCTGTGTTG
AATCCATCCATCTTGGATTGCCAATTGTGCACACAGAACCGGGCACTCACTTCCCCATCCACACTTCAAC
GGAATGCGTGCGATAGAGACCGGGTTGGCGGCGCATTTGTGTCCCAAAAAACAGCCCCAATTGCCCCAAT
TGACCCCAAATTGACCCAGTAGCGGGCCCAACCCCGGCGAGAGCCCCCTTCTCCCCACATATCAAACCTC
CCCCGGTTCCCACACTTGCCGTTAAGGGCGTAGGGTACTGCAGTCTGGAATCTACGCTTGTTCAGACTTT
GTACTAGTTTCTTTGTCTGGCCATCCGGGTAACCCATGCCGGACGCAAAATAGACTACTGAAAATTTTTT
TGCTTTGTGGTTGGGACTTTAGCCAAGGGTATAAAAGACCACCGTCCCCGAATTACCTTTCCTCTTCTTT
TCTCTCTCTCCTTGTCAACTCACACCCGAAATCGTTAAGCATTTCCTTCTGAGTATAAGAATCATTCAAA
ATGGACAAGAAGTACTCTATCGGCCTGGACATCGGCACCAACTCTGTGGGCTGGGCCGTGATCACCGACG
AGTACAAGGTGCCCTCTAAGAAGTTCAAGGTCCTGGGCAACACCGACCGACACTCTATCAAGAAGAACCT
GATCGGCGCCCTGCTGTTCGACTCTGGCGAGACTGCCGAGGCCACCCGACTGAAGCGAACCGCCCGACGA
CGATACACCCGACGAAAGAACCGAATCTGCTACCTGCAAGAGATCTTCTCTAACGAGATGGCCAAGGTGG
ACGACTCGTTCTTCCACCGACTCGAGGAATCTTTCCTGGTCGAGGAAGATAAGAAGCACGAGCGACACCC
CATCTTCGGCAACATCGTGGACGAGGTGGCCTACCACGAGAAGTACCCCACCATCTACCACCTCCGAAAG
AAGCTGGTTGACTCTACCGACAAGGCCGACCTGCGACTGATCTACCTGGCCCTGGCCCACATGATCAAGT
TCCGAGGCCACTTCCTGATCGAGGGCGACCTGAACCCCGACAACTCTGACGTGGACAAGCTGTTCATCCA
GCTGGTGCAGACCTACAACCAGCTGTTCGAGGAAAACCCCATCAACGCCTCTGGCGTGGACGCCAAGGCC
ATCCTGTCTGCCCGACTGTCTAAGTCTCGACGACTCGAGAACCTGATTGCCCAGCTGCCCGGCGAGAAGA
AGAACGGCCTGTTCGGCAACCTGATCGCCCTGTCTCTGGGCCTGACCCCCAACTTCAAGTCTAACTTCGA
CCTGGCCGAGGACGCCAAGCTGCAGCTGTCTAAGGACACCTACGACGACGACCTGGACAACCTGCTGGCC
CAGATCGGCGACCAGTACGCCGACCTGTTCCTGGCCGCCAAGAACCTGTCTGACGCCATCCTGCTGTCTG
ACATCCTGCGAGTGAACACCGAGATCACCAAGGCCCCCCTGTCCGCCTCTATGATCAAGCGATACGACGA
GCACCACCAGGACCTGACCCTGCTGAAGGCCCTGGTGCGACAGCAGCTGCCCGAGAAGTACAAAGAGATT
TTCTTCGACCAGTCTAAGAACGGCTACGCCGGCTACATCGACGGCGGAGCCTCTCAAGAGGAATTCTACA
AGTTCATCAAGCCCATCCTCGAGAAGATGGACGGCACCGAGGAACTGCTGGTGAAGCTGAACCGAGAGGA
CCTGCTGCGAAAGCAGCGAACCTTCGACAACGGCTCTATCCCCCACCAGATCCACCTGGGCGAGCTGCAC
GCCATTCTGCGACGACAAGAGGACTTCTACCCCTTCCTGAAAGACAACCGAGAGAAGATCGAGAAGATTC
TGACCTTCCGAATCCCCTACTACGTGGGCCCCCTGGCCCGAGGCAACTCTCGATTCGCCTGGATGACCCG
AAAGTCTGAGGAAACTATCACCCCCTGGAACTTCGAGGAAGTGGTGGACAAGGGCGCCTCTGCCCAGTCT
TTCATCGAGCGAATGACCAACTTCGACAAGAACCTGCCCAACGAGAAGGTGCTGCCCAAGCACTCTCTGC
TGTACGAGTACTTCACCGTGTACAACGAGCTGACCAAGGTGAAGTACGTGACCGAGGGAATGCGAAAGCC
CGCCTTCCTGTCTGGCGAGCAGAAGAAGGCCATCGTTGACCTGCTGTTCAAGACCAACCGAAAGGTGACC
GTGAAGCAGCTGAAAGAGGACTACTTCAAAAAGATCGAGTGCTTCGACTCCGTCGAGATCTCTGGCGTCG
AGGACCGATTCAACGCCTCTCTGGGCACCTACCACGACCTGCTGAAGATTATCAAGGACAAGGACTTCCT
GGACAACGAGGAAAACGAGGACATCCTCGAGGACATCGTGCTGACCCTGACCCTGTTCGAGGACCGAGAG
ATGATTGAGGAACGACTCAAGACCTACGCCCACCTGTTCGACGACAAGGTGATGAAGCAGCTCAAGCGAC
GACGATACACTGGCTGGGGCCGACTGTCTCGAAAGCTGATCAACGGCATCCGAGACAAGCAGTCTGGCAA
GACCATCCTGGACTTTCTGAAGTCTGACGGCTTCGCCAACCGAAACTTCATGCAGCTGATCCACGACGAC
TCCCTGACCTTCAAAGAGGACATCCAGAAGGCCCAGGTTTCTGGCCAGGGCGACTCTCTGCACGAGCACA
TTGCCAACCTGGCCGGCTCTCCCGCCATCAAGAAGGGCATCCTGCAGACCGTGAAGGTGGTGGACGAGCT
GGTGAAGGTGATGGGCCGACACAAGCCCGAGAACATCGTGATCGAGATGGCCCGAGAGAACCAGACCACC
CAGAAGGGCCAGAAGAACTCTCGAGAGCGAATGAAGCGAATCGAGGAAGGCATCAAAGAACTGGGCTCTC
AGATCCTGAAAGAACACCCCGTCGAGAACACCCAGCTGCAGAACGAGAAGCTGTACCTGTACTACCTGCA
GAACGGCCGAGACATGTACGTGGACCAAGAACTGGACATCAACCGACTGTCTGACTACGACGTGGACCAT
ATCGTGCCCCAGTCTTTTCTGAAGGACGACTCTATCGACAACAAGGTGCTGACCCGATCTGACAAGAACC
GAGGCAAGTCTGACAACGTGCCCTCTGAAGAAGTGGTCAAGAAGATGAAGAACTACTGGCGACAGCTGCT
GAACGCCAAGCTGATCACCCAGCGAAAGTTCGACAACCTGACCAAGGCCGAGCGAGGCGGCCTGTCTGAG
CTGGACAAGGCCGGCTTCATCAAGCGACAGCTGGTCGAGACTCGACAGATCACCAAGCACGTGGCCCAGA
TCCTGGACTCTCGAATGAACACCAAGTACGACGAGAACGACAAGCTGATTCGAGAGGTGAAGGTCATCAC
CCTGAAGTCTAAGCTGGTGTCTGACTTCCGAAAGGACTTCCAGTTCTACAAGGTGCGAGAGATCAACAAC
TACCACCACGCCCACGACGCCTACCTGAACGCCGTGGTGGGCACCGCCCTGATCAAGAAGTACCCTAAGC
TCGAGTCTGAGTTCGTGTACGGCGACTACAAGGTGTACGACGTGCGAAAGATGATCGCCAAGTCTGAGCA
AGAGATCGGCAAGGCTACCGCCAAGTACTTCTTCTACTCTAACATCATGAACTTTTTCAAGACCGAGATT
ACCCTGGCCAACGGCGAGATCCGAAAGCGACCCCTGATCGAGACTAACGGCGAGACTGGCGAGATCGTGT
GGGACAAGGGCCGAGACTTCGCCACCGTGCGAAAGGTGCTGTCTATGCCCCAGGTGAACATCGTGAAGAA
GACCGAGGTCCAGACCGGCGGCTTCTCTAAAGAGTCTATCCTGCCCAAGCGAAACTCTGACAAGCTGATC
GCCCGAAAGAAGGACTGGGACCCCAAGAAGTACGGCGGCTTCGACTCTCCCACCGTGGCCTACTCTGTGC
TGGTGGTGGCCAAGGTCGAGAAGGGCAAGTCTAAGAAGCTGAAGTCTGTCAAAGAGCTGCTCGGCATCAC
TATCATGGAACGATCTTCGTTCGAGAAGAACCCTATCGACTTCCTCGAGGCCAAGGGCTACAAAGAGGTG
AAGAAGGACCTGATCATCAAGCTGCCCAAGTACTCCCTGTTCGAGCTGGAGAACGGCCGAAAGCGAATGC
TGGCCTCTGCCGGCGAGCTGCAGAAGGGCAACGAGCTGGCCCTGCCCTCTAAGTACGTGAACTTCCTGTA
CCTGGCCTCTCACTACGAGAAGCTGAAGGGCTCTCCCGAGGACAACGAGCAGAAGCAGCTGTTCGTCGAG
CAGCACAAGCACTACCTGGACGAGATCATCGAGCAGATCTCTGAATTCTCTAAGCGAGTGATCCTGGCCG
ACGCCAACCTGGACAAGGTGCTGTCCGCCTACAACAAGCACCGAGACAAGCCCATCCGAGAGCAGGCCGA
GAACATCATCCACCTGTTCACCCTGACCAACCTGGGAGCCCCCGCTGCCTTCAAGTACTTCGACACCACC
ATCGACCGAAAGCGATACACCTCTACCAAAGAGGTGCTGGACGCCACCCTGATCCACCAGTCTATCACCG
GCCTGTACGAGACTCGAATCGACCTGTCTCAGCTGGGCGGCGACTCTCGAGCCGACCCTAAGAAGAAGCG
AAAGGTCTAACCCCACGTTGCCGGTCTTGCCTCCTACTACCTGTCCATCAATGACGAGGTTCTCACCCCT
GCCCAGGTCGAGGCTCTTATTACTGAGTCCAACACCGGTGTTCTTCCCACCACCAACCTCAAGGGCTCTC
CCAACGCTGTTGCCTACAACGGTGTTGGCATTTAGGCAATTAACAGATAGTTTGCCGGTGATAATTCTCT
TAACCTCCCACACTCCTTTGACATAACGATTTATGTAACGAAACTGAAATTTGACCAGATATTGTTGTAA
ATAGAAAATCTGGCTTGTAGGTGGCAAAATCCCGTCTTTGTTCATCAATTCCCTCTGTGACTACTCGTCA
TCCCTTTATGTTCGACTGTCGTATTTTTATTTTCCATACATACGCAAGTGAGATGCCCGTGTCCGAATTC
ATCGCGTGCATTCCTTCTGTTCGGAATCAACCTCAAGGTTAACGGCCACGATCCCCTCGTTGTTACTCTT
GGTCAGCCCATTGTCGGTAACGCTGGCTTTGCTAACTGGGTCGATAAACTCTTCTTTGGCCAGGAGAACC
CCGATGTCTCCAAGGTGTCCAAAGACCGAAAGCTCTACCGAATCACCCACCGAGGAGATATCGTCCCTCA
AGTGCCCTTCTGGGACGGTTACCAGCACTGCTCTGGTGAGGTCTTTATTGACTGGCCCCTGATCCACCCT
CCTCTCTCCAACGTTGTCATGTGCCAGGGCCAGAGCAATAAACAGTGCTCTGCCGGTAACACTCTGCTCC
AGCAGGTCAATGTGATTGGAAACCATCTGCAGTACTTCGTCACCGAGGGTGTCTGTGGTATCTAAGCTAT
TTATCACTCTTTACAACTTCTACCTCAACTATCTACTTTAATAAATGAATATCGTTTATTCTCTATGATT
ACTGTATATGCGTTCCTCTAAGACAAATCGAAACCAGCATGCGATCGAATGGCATACAAAAGTTTCTTCC
GAAGTTGATCAATGTCCTGATAGTCAGGCAGCTTGAGAAGATTGACACAGGTGGAGGCCGTAGGGAACCG
ATCAACCTGTCTACCAGCGTTACGAATGGCAAATGACGGGTTCAAAGCCTTGAATCCTTGCAATGGTGCC
TTGGATACTGATGTCACAAACTTAAGAAGCAGCCGCTTGTCCTCTTCCTCGAAACTCTCAAACACAGTCC
AGAAGTCCTTTATAGTTTGATCTGTATCCAGATAGCCTCCGTAATTGGTGTGTGTCTTCAAATCCCAGAC
GTCCACATTGGCATGTCCTCCACTGATAAGCATTTGAAGTTCATCTGCGTTGAACATTGAGACCCACGAA
GGGTCAATGAGCTGGTATAGACCGCCCAAGAATGCATCTGAGAACAGCTGAAGCTTCGTACGATAACTTC
GTATAATGTATGCTATACGAAGTTATGACGCAGTAGGATGTCCTGCACGGGTCTTTTTGTGGGGTGTGGA
GAAAGGGGTGCTTGGAGATGGAAGCCGGTAGAACCGGGCTGCTTGGGGGGATTTGGGGCCGCTGGGCTCC
AAAGAGGGGTAGGCATTTCGTTGGGGTTACGTAATTGCGGCATTTGGGTCCTGCGCGCATGTCCCATTGG
TCAGAATTAGTCCGGATAGGAGACTTATCAGCCAATCACAGCGCCGGATCCACCTGTAGGTTGGGTTGGG
TGGGAGCACCCCTCCACAGAGTAGAGTCAAACAGCAGCAGCAACATGATAGTTGGGGGTGTGCGTGTTAA
AGGAAAAAAAAAGAAGCTTGGGTTATATTCCCGCTCTATTTAGAGGTTGCGGGATAGACGCCGACGGAGG
GCAATGGCGCCATGGAACCTTGCGGATATCGATACGCCGCGGCGGACTGCGTCCGAACCAGCTCCAGCAG
CGTTTTTTCCGGGCCATTGAGCCGACTGCGACCCCGCCAACGTGTCTTGGCCCACGCACTCATGTCATGT
TGGTGTTGGGAGGCCACTTTTTAAGTAGCACAAGGCACCTAGCTCGCAGCAAGGTGTCCGAACCAAAGAA
GCGGCTGCAGTGGTGCAAACGGGGCGGAAACGGCGGGAAAAAGCCACGGGGGCACGAATTGAGGCACGCC
CTCGAATTTGAGACGAGTCACGGCCCCATTCGCCCGCGCAATGGCTCGCCAACGCCCGGTCTTTTGCACC
ACATCAGGTTACCCCAAGCCAAACCTTTGTGTTAAAAAGCTTAACATATTATACCGAACGTAGGTTTGGG
CGGGCTTGCTCCGTCTGTCCAAGGCAACATTTATATAAGGGTCTGCATCGCCGGCTCAATTGAATCTTTT
TTCTTCTTCTCTTCTCTATATTCATTCTTGAATTAAACACACATCAACATGGAAAACGCTAAAATGAACT
CGCTCATCGCCCAGTATCCGTTGGTAAAGGATCTGGTTGCTCTTAAAGAAACCACCTGGTTTAATCCTGG
CACGACCTCATTGGCTGAAGGTTTACCTTATGTTGGCCTGACCGAACAGGATGTTCAGGACGCCCATGCG
CGCTTATCCCGTTTTGCACCCTATCTGGCAAAAGCATTTCCTGAAACTGCTGCCACTGGGGGGATTATTG
AATCAGAACTGGTTGCCATTCCAGCTATGCAAAAACGGCTGGAAAAAGAATATCAGCAACCGATCAGCGG
GCAACTGTTACTGAAAAAAGATAGCCATTTGCCCATTTCCGGCTCCATAAAAGCACGCGGCGGGATTTAT
GAAGTCCTGGCACACGCAGAAAAACTGGCTCTGGAAGCGGGGTTGCTGACGCTTGATGATGACTACAGCA
AACTGCTTTCTCCGGAGTTTAAACAGTTCTTTAGCCAATACAGCATTGCTGTGGGCTCAACCGGAAATCT
GGGGTTATCAATCGGCATTATGAGCGCCCGCATTGGCTTTAAGGTGACAGTTCATATGTCTGCTGATGCC
CGGGCATGGAAAAAAGCGAAACTGCGCAGCCATGGCGTTACGGTCGTGGAATATGAGCAAGATTATGGTG
TTGCCGTCGAGGAAGGACGTAAAGCAGCGCAGTCTGACCCGAACTGTTTCTTTATTGATGACGAAAATTC
CCGCACGTTGTTCCTTGGGTATTCCGTCGCTGGCCAGCGTCTTAAAGCGCAATTTGCCCAGCAAGGCCGT
ATCGTCGATGCTGATAACCCTCTGTTTGTCTATCTGCCGTGTGGTGTTGGCGGTGGTCCTGGTGGCGTCG
CTTTCGGGCTTAAACTGGCGTTTGGCGATCATGTTCACTGCTTTTTTGCCGAACCAACGCACTCCCCTTG
TATGTTGTTAGGCGTCCATACAGGATTACACGATCAGATTTCTGTTCAGGATATTGGTATCGACAACCTT
ACCGCAGCGGATGGCCTTGCAGTTGGTCGCGCATCAGGCTTTGTCGGGCGGGCAATGGAGCGTCTGCTGG
ATGGCTTCTATACCCTTAGCGATCAAACCATGTATGACATGCTTGGCTGGCTGGCGCAGGAAGAAGGTAT
TCGTCTTGAACCTTCGGCACTGGCGGGTATGGCCGGACCTCAGCGCGTGTGTGCATCAGTAAGTTACCAA
CAGATGCACGGTTTCAGCGCAGAACAACTGCGTAATACCACTCATCTGGTGTGGGCGACGGGAGGTGGAA
TGGTGCCGGAAGAAGAGATGAATCAATATCTGGCAAAAGGCCGTTAACTTCTGTTCGGAATCAACCTCAA
GGTTAACGGCCACGATCCCCTCGTTGTTACTCTTGGTCAGCCCATTGTCGGTAACGCTGGCTTTGCTAAC
TGGGTCGATAAACTCTTCTTTGGCCAGGAGAACCCCGATGTCTCCAAGGTGTCCAAAGACCGAAAGCTCT
ACCGAATCACCCACCGAGGAGATATCGTCCCTCAAGTGCCCTTCTGGGACGGTTACCAGCACTGCTCTGG
TGAGGTCTTTATTGACTGGCCCCTGATCCACCCTCCTCTCTCCAACGTTGTCATGTGCCAGGGCCAGAGC
AATAAACAGTGCTCTGCCGGTAACACTCTGCTCCAGCAGGTCAATGTGATTGGAAACCATCTGCAGTACT
TCGTCACCGAGGGTGTCTGTGGTATCTAAGCTATTTATCACTCTTTACAACTTCTACCTCAACTATCTAC
TTTAATAAATGAATATCGTTTATTCTCTATGATTACTGTATATGCGTTCCTCTAAGACAAATCGAAACCA
GCATGCGATCGAATGGCATACAAAAGTTTCTTCCGAAGTTGATCAATGTCCTGATAGTCAGGCAGCTTGA
GAAGATTGACACAGGTGGAGGCCGTAGGGAACCGATCAACCTGTCTACCAGCGTTACGAATGGCAAATGA
CGGGTTCAAAGCCTTGAATCCTTGCAATGGTGCCTTGGATACTGATGTCACAAACTTAAGAAGCAGCCGC
TTGTCCTCTTCCTCGAAACTCTCAAACACAGTCCAGAAGTCCTTTATAGTTTGATCTGTATCCAGATAGC
CTCCGTAATTGGTGTGTGTCTTCAAATCCCAGACGTCCACATTGGCATGTCCTCCACTGATAAGCATTTG
AAGTTCATCTGCGTTGAACATTGAGACCCACGAAGGGTCAATGAGCTGGTATAGACCGCCCAAGAATGCA
TCTGATAACTTCGTATAATGTATGCTATACGAAGTTATGTGATATCAGATCCACTAGTGGCCTTTTCAAA
AAGCGGCGGTTCGTGGTTCGTGTTTCGTGTTCGTGTCGCGATGTATAGTTATAATTGGAGGTTGATGAAT
GATGCAGCTAAATTTGGGTTTGTGGGGAGTGAAATTAAAAAGCTGAAGAGAAGACAGACGACGATGACGA
TGGTGGAAGAATACAGGAAAGGGATTGTGTAGTATTGTTGGACTTTGCTCTCAAATCTGATCTGAATTTT
CCTTGAATTTCCTCAATAATCTCAATATTCACGAGTTTGCAGTAGGCGGTTCTTGACGTGCTCTTCCCCA
TGTACAAATCCAATTCATCAAGATCAAATGCACGCACGGAAATCGAACTCCCAACCACACACCGCCCATC
TGCATAAACTCTAAATGCGGTGAAATTTGTAACTTCTGAAAGACACGATTTTACACACTCACGCAACCAC
CTGAAACGCCATGTTCTACAAAGTCACACAGGTCCGATCTATCCTGCGAATGCCGTGGAGAACACGTGAC
GTGCTCAAGACCCTCGGTCTGGGCAAGGTCGGCTCCCAGAAGTACTACAAGGTGTCTCCTGGTATCGCCG
GTCAGCTCTACAAGGTCAAGGAGCTGGTCAACGTGGAGATGGCCGACCAGTACAAGTCCAAGGCCCAGAT
CAAGGCCGACCGAAAAACCGAGCCCGGATTCTCCGTTGTCGGTTCTAAGCGAGCCTAAGAGTGAGACAGA
ATGATCTCAAACGACACAAAACGACAGGCTGATTTGAAACAACACAACACAAGTGCGAGCCGATCTTGCG
GATCTGGACACTCTAAACATCAAGTCGACAGTCGCCACACATGTATATATCCAATGTATTTATCGAGTTG
AAGGAAGGAAGAGCTAGGAAAGGAAGCTCAGTATGCGCTTTTGAGATCGTGTTGATGTCGGCAGCCGGAG
CATCCGTGGGAGAGTACGAGTACTGTCGGTGTGTACAAGCCGGCAGACCCCGGGTAGAATGGTACAAGTA
GTGTAGTGTAGTGTACTGTACTCGTACTTTATGGGCCTATGTTCGAGTACTTCTTTCTTGTCATGAATGG
TCTATTGATGTATATGTCGTAAGATATATGTCGTAAGAAGGTCTCCTCGTCTTTGGGCAAGTGCTATGAA
TCATGTAGGGGAAAGAGAACTTGGCATATTTAGTGTTCATATCTAAGATGGTAACACGGAGACTTAATTC
ATTGATATCTGTTAAATCTTCTACAGCATCTACAAGTAGTTGTACTTGTAGAGATAGACAAGCCATCTGC
TCCAACATCTCCAATGTGCATATCGTGCAACTACACCAGTGACAGTAGTACAAGTGGTATATTCATTCCA
TCTCATCTATCACTTGCACCACTCAAGCAAATGCATTCATTTCCTACCTTACCACCTGTCGCGTATCGCA
AACCAGCATAGCTTACCTGGACGGCATAGACGGTAGAACCAACAGAAACGGCATAAACGGGTCAGCTGAA
ATTAAGGGACTTGATATTGAGACAGAATGACGAGGATTTTAGTTAGAAGTACCGCCATCTGCTGTATCTC
TGTCGGTGCGTGGTGTTCGTTCGATTCACACATTCTTAACAACACGTTCAACAGGACTCCAACAAAATTG
CCTGCCACTCTCTCCTCTTTTAGACGGTAAATGCACAACCATAACAACAGACTCAACAAGACAGAACAGC
AAAACAAGTAAAGAGAGAGCATACAACTCCCCCCCAAACTATCCAAAGTGGCTAAAGTTGAACCTGAAGC
ACTTATTCTAGCCATAATACCGGGCGCTGGAAACATATAAATAGCCCCCATCCTCCTCCTTCTATTCTAC
ACCAAGCAACAGCCTCTCTTCCCATTCAATCAGCAATGCAGCTCAAGAACATCCTCCTCCTCTCTCTCTC
CGCCGTCGCCCTGGCCCAGAACGCCTCTCCCGAGTCCGACAACGCCATGGAGGCCCCCCAGGACATCTCC
AAACTCAAGCCCAAGTGCCCTGAGCAGAAGTGCCCCAAGCCCAAATCGCGTG
