>Addgene plasmid #106151 | pCfB6364 | addgene partial sequence | sequence record 214614 | PrGPD_rev 5'--3'
AAAAAGATTCAATTGAGCCGGCGATGCAGACCCTTATATAAATGTTGCCTTGGACAGACGGAGCAAGCCC
GCCCAAACCTACGTTCGGTATAATATGTTAAGCTTTTTAACACAAAGGTTTGGCTTGGGGTAACCTGATG
TGGTGCAAAAGACCGGGCGTTGGCGAGCCATTGCGCGGGCGAATGGGGCCGTGACTCGTCTCAAATTCGA
GGGCGTGCCTCAATTCGTGCCCCCGTGGCTTTTTCCCGCCGTTTCCGCCCCGTTTGCACCACTGCAGCCG
CTTCTTTGGTTCGGACACCTTGCTGCGAGCTAGGTGCCTTGTGCTACTTAAAAAGTGGCCTCCCAACACC
AACATGACATGAGTGCGTGGGCCAAGACACGTTGGCGGGGTCGCAGTCGGCTCAATGGCCCGGAAAAAAC
GCTGCTGGAGCTGGTTCGGACGCAGTCCGCCGCGGCGTATCGATATCCGCAAGGTTCCATGGCGCCATTG
CCCTCCGTCGGCGTCTATCCCGCAACCTCTAAATAGAGCGGGAATATAACCCAAGCTTCTTTTTTTTTCC
TTTAACACGCACACCCCCAACTATCATGTTGCTGCTGCTGTTTGACTCTACTCTGTGGAGGGGTGCTCCC
ACCCAACCCAACCTACAGGTGGATCCGGCGCTGTGATTGGCTGATAAGTCTCCTATCCGGACTAATTCTG
ACCAATGGGACATGCGCGCAGGACCCAAATGCCGCAATTACGTAACCCCAACGAAATGCCTACCCCTCTT
TGGAGCCCAGCGGCCCCAAATCCCCCCAAGCAGCCCGGTTCTACCGGCTTCCATCTCCAAGCACCCCTTT
CTCCACACCCCACAAAAAGACCCGTGCAGGACATCCTACTGCGTCATAACTTCGTATAGCATACATTATA
CGAAGTTATCGTACGAAGCTTCAGCTGTTCTCAGATGCATTCTTGGGCGGTCTATACCAGCTCATTGA
